>Addgene plasmid #123689 | MTK1_027 | addgene full sequence | sequence record 248587 | Addgene NGS Result
CACCGTCTTTCATTGCCATACGAAATTCCGGATGAGCATTCATCAGGCGGGCAAGAATGTGAATAAAGGC
CGGATAAAACTTGTGCTTATTTTTCTTTACGGTCTTTAAAAAGGCCGTAATATCCAGCTGAACGGTCTGG
TTATAGGTACATTGAGCAACTGACTGAAATGCCTCAAAATGTTCTTTACGATGCCATTGGGATATATCAA
CGGTGGTATATCCAGTGATTTTTTTCTCCATTTTAGCTTCCTTAGCTCCTGAAAATCTCGATAACTCAAA
AAATACGCCCGGTAGTGATCTTATTTCATTATGGTGAAAGTTGGAACCTCTTACGTGCCCGATCAATCAT
GACCAAAATCCCTTAACGTGAGTTTTCGTTCCACTGAGCGTCAGACCCCGTAGAAAAGATCAAAGGATCT
TCTTGAGATCCTTTTTTTCTGCGCGTAATCTGCTGCTTGCAAACAAAAAAACCACCGCTACCAGCGGTGG
TTTGTTTGCCGGATCAAGAGCTACCAACTCTTTTTCCGAAGGTAACTGGCTTCAGCAGAGCGCAGATACC
AAATACTGTTCTTCTAGTGTAGCCGTAGTTAGGCCACCACTTCAAGAACTCTGTAGCACCGCCTACATAC
CTCGCTCTGCTAATCCTGTTACCAGTGGCTGCTGCCAGTGGCGATAAGTCGTGTCTTACCGGGTTGGACT
CAAGACGATAGTTACCGGATAAGGCGCAGCGGTCGGGCTGAACGGGGGGTTCGTGCACACAGCCCAGCTT
GGAGCGAACGACCTACACCGAACTGAGATACCTACAGCGTGAGCTATGAGAAAGCGCCACGCTTCCCGAA
GGGAGAAAGGCGGACAGGTATCCGGTAAGCGGCAGGGTCGGAACAGGAGAGCGCACGAGGGAGCTTCCAG
GGGGAAACGCCTGGTATCTTTATAGTCCTGTCGGGTTTCGCCACCTCTGACTTGAGCGTCGATTTTTGTG
ATGCTCGTCAGGGGGGCGGAGCCTATGGAAAAACGCCAGCAACGCGGCCTTTTTACGGTTCCTGGCCTTT
TGCTGGCCTTTTGCTCACATGTTCTTTCCTGCGTTATCCCCTGATTCTGTGGATAACCGTAGTCGGTCTC
ACCCTGAATTCGCATCTAGAACGCACAAGGTCAGGGCACTCATGCGACAATCAACTCGATGCATGATCCG
CACCATTGTCGAGGGGCCAGCGTCAATAGTGCCGATGACCACAGACCCGGTTAAGACATAGCCGAATGGA
GCCGCGCCGACCACAGAATGATACGTCTCAAAGTGAATAAAGCTCCACACAGTCGATGTTTCTATATGTT
TTAAGTCTTAGGCATATCGGACATCACTAGTGCATCAGCGCCCTCTGCTGGTTCAGTAAGAATGGTTTCC
CCATATACTGGGCAAAACTGGATTTTTGTGGTGATGAAAGGGAAAAAAACAAATTCAGTACAATTGGAAA
GCTGGTGTTGTTTTAAAACTCTTGAAAAACACTGAATGAAAGGAATCACACTAAAACTATATGTTGCAAT
GTTGTTGGTTAAAACGTGAGACCAGACCAATAAAAAACGCCCGGCGGCAACCGAGCGTTCTGAACAAATC
CAGATGGAGTTCTGAGGTCATTACTGGATCTATCAACAGGAGTCCAAGCGAGCTCGATATCAAATTACGC
CCCGCCCTGCCACTCATCGCAGTACTGTTGTAATTCATTAAGCATTCTGCCGACATGGAAGCCATCACAA
ACGGCATGATGAACCTGAATCGCCAGCGGCATCAGCACCTTGTCGCCTTGCGTATAATATTTGCCCATGG
TGAAAACGGGGGCGAAGAAGTTGTCCATATTGGCCACGTTTAAATCAAAACTGGTGAAACTCACCCAGGG
ATTGGCTGAAACGAAAAACATATTCTCAATAAACCCTTTAGGGAAATAGGCCAGGTTTTCACCGTAACAC
GCCACATCTTGCGAATATATGTGTAGAAACTGCCGGAAATCGTCGTGGTATTCACTCCAGAGCGATGAAA
ACGTTTCAGTTTGCTCATGGAAAACGGTGTAACAAGGGTGAACACTATCCCATATCACCAGCT
Features (pLannotate 1.2.2; 4 found; start..end, strand, type, name):
    242..339     -  promoter       cat promoter: promoter of the E. coli cat gene encoding chloramphenicol acetyltransferase
    423..1011    +  rep_origin     ori: high-copy-number ColE1/pMB1/pBR322/pUC origin of replication
   1570..1604    -  terminator     lambda t0 terminator: minimal transcription terminator from phage lambda (Scholtissek and Grosse, 1987)
   1678..241     -  CDS            cat (across the origin): CAT_ECOLX - Experimental evidence at protein level: Swiss-Prot protein existence level 1. This enzyme is an effector of chloramphenicol resistance in bacteria. From Escherichia coli. This protein is used as a marker in many commonly used cloning vectors, such as pACYC184.
