[The description below was written by a language model from this plasmid's Addgene catalogue record and pLannotate feature annotations shown in this document.]
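Description:
MTK1_027 is a small part plasmid (about 2.1 kb) from the Mammalian Toolkit (MTK), a hierarchical modular cloning system for building genetic circuits for mammalian cells. Although it is catalogued as a mammalian expression vector, it is a bacterial storage vector for a single toolkit part and carries no mammalian expression cassette of its own. It is built on the MTK0_027 part-entry backbone. The annotated features are all backbone elements: a high-copy ColE1/pUC-type origin of replication for propagation in E. coli, a chloramphenicol acetyltransferase (cat) gene driven by its native cat promoter for chloramphenicol selection, and a lambda t0 transcription terminator.

The payload is a synthetic insert that combines the ConL5 assembly connector with the human E4 insulator. It was cloned into the backbone through BsmBI sites that were destroyed in the process. The automated feature table does not annotate this insert, so its position and boundaries are not stated in the record; it presumably lies in the unannotated stretch between the origin and the terminator.

In the MTK, Type 1 parts are 5' assembly connectors. They occupy the first position of a transcriptional unit, and in toolkits of this kind they define how that unit is later joined in order with others in a multi-gene assembly. Fusing the connector to an insulator places a chromatin insulator at the upstream edge of the unit. Such elements are generally used to reduce cross-talk between neighbouring transcriptional units and to buffer against position effects. The plasmid is therefore used as a building block whenever the fifth-position left connector with an integrated E4 insulator is wanted in a mammalian circuit design.
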