Addgene plasmid #123689: MTK1_027
Purpose: Encodes ConL5 and human E4 insulator as a Type 1 part to be used in the MTK system
Depositing lab: Hana El-Samad. Depositing organization: University of California, San Francisco (UCSF). Publication: A Toolkit for Rapid Modular Construction of Biological Circuits in Mammalian Cells. Fonseca JP, Bonny AR, Kumar GR, Ng AH, Town J, Wu QC, Aslankoohi E, Chen SY, Dods G, Harrigan P, Osimiri LC, Kistler AL, El-Samad H. ACS Synth Biol. 2019 Nov 15;8(11):2593-2606. doi: 10.1021/acssynbio.9b00322. Epub 2019 Nov 5. PubMed 31686495.
Backbone
  Vector backbone: MTK0_027
  Vector type: Mammalian Expression
Growth in bacteria
  Bacterial resistance: Chloramphenicol, 25 μg/mL
  Growth temperature: 37°C
  Growth strain: DH5alpha
  Copy number: Unknown
Gene/Insert
  Gene/Insert name: Connector L5-E4 insulator
  Species: Synthetic
  Cloning method: Restriction Enzyme; 5′ cloning site BsmBI (destroyed during cloning); 3′ cloning site BsmBI (destroyed during cloning)
Terms and licenses: Academic/Nonprofit Terms; Industry Terms: Not Available to Industry
Depositor comments: Type 1 parts are 5' assembly connectors in the MTK. Insulator sequences from https://doi.org/10.1038/nbt.3062 Please visit https://www.biorxiv.org/content/10.1101/506188v2 for BioRxiv preprint
How to cite: MTK1_027 was a gift from Hana El-Samad (Addgene plasmid # 123689 ; http://n2t.net/addgene:123689 ; RRID:Addgene_123689)
